Addgene plasmid #82380: pCas8
Purpose: dCas9 without a promoter in acsA
Depositing lab: Brian Pfleger. Depositing organization: University of Wisconsin, Madison. Publication: CRISPR interference as a titratable, trans-acting regulatory tool for metabolic engineering in the cyanobacterium Synechococcus sp. strain PCC 7002. Gordon GC, Korosh TC, Cameron JC, Markley AL, Begemann MB, Pfleger BF. Metab Eng. 2016 Jul 29. pii: S1096-7176(16)30062-3. doi: 10.1016/j.ymben.2016.07.007. PubMed 27481676.
Backbone
  Vector backbone: pACSA
  Total vector size (bp): 8191
Growth in bacteria
  Bacterial resistance: Ampicillin, 100 μg/mL
  Growth temperature: 37°C
  Growth strain: DH5alpha
  Copy number: Unknown
Gene/Insert
  Gene/Insert name: dCas9
  Promoter: none
  Cloning method: Gibson Cloning
  Sequencing primers: 5′ GCTTCCGGCTCGTATGTTGTG; 3′ TTGGGTAACGCCAGGGT
Terms and licenses: Academic/Nonprofit Terms; Industry Terms: Not Available to Industry
How to cite: pCas8 was a gift from Brian Pfleger (Addgene plasmid # 82380 ; http://n2t.net/addgene:82380 ; RRID:Addgene_82380)
