[The description below was written by a language model from this plasmid's Addgene catalogue record and pLannotate feature annotations shown in this document.]
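Description:
pCas8 is an 8,191 bp E. coli-propagated integration plasmid built on the pACSA backbone. It carries a promoterless dCas9 gene intended, according to its stated purpose, for placement in acsA. The associated work concerns CRISPR interference in the cyanobacterium Synechococcus sp. PCC 7002, so acsA is presumably the chromosomal locus in that organism. The plasmid is maintained in E. coli through a high-copy ColE1/pUC-type origin and selected with ampicillin via the bla gene and its native promoter. An f1 phage origin and a fragment of the pBR322 bom region are also present. The lac promoter/operator, CAP site, lacZα and lacI fragments, and SP6 and T7 promoters appear to be remnants of a standard cloning vector flanking the cloning site.

The insert, assembled by Gibson cloning, is the catalytically dead Streptococcus pyogenes Cas9 (D10A and H840A). This protein binds DNA under guide RNA direction without cutting, so it can block transcription of a targeted gene. The coding region is followed by a short segment annotated as a SET1 tag fragment, which may be an incidental sequence match, and then by a T7 terminator. No dedicated promoter is placed upstream of dCas9, consistent with the record's "none" entry.

Unannotated stretches of roughly 500 to 600 bp lie on either side of the dCas9 cassette. These could correspond to acsA homology arms for recombination into the chromosome, but the feature table does not identify them. No cyanobacterial selection marker is annotated either. Given the lack of a promoter, the construct most plausibly serves as a no-expression control or baseline within a series of dCas9 expression variants used to tune CRISPRi repression, although the record does not say so explicitly.
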