Features (pLannotate 1.2.2; 15 found; start..end, strand, type, name):
    433..483     -  misc_feature   bom (fragment): basis of mobility region from pBR322
    510..614     +  promoter       AmpR promoter: bla
    615..1475    +  CDS            AmpR: β-lactamase; bla; confers resistance to ampicillin, carbenicillin, and related antibiotics
   1646..2234    +  rep_origin     ori: high-copy-number ColE1/pMB1/pBR322/pUC origin of replication
   2417..2509    +  CDS            lacI (fragment): lac repressor; lacI; The lac repressor binds to the lac operator to inhibit transcription in E. coli. This inhibition can be relieved by adding lactose or isopropyl-β-D-thiogalactopyranoside (IPTG).
   2522..2543    +  protein_bind   CAP binding site: CAP binding activates transcription in the presence of cAMP. E. coli catabolite activator protein
   2558..2588    +  promoter       lac promoter: promoter for the E. coli lac operon
   2596..2612    +  protein_bind   lac operator: The lac repressor binds to the lac operator to inhibit transcription in E. coli. This inhibition can be relieved by adding lactose or isopropyl-β-D-thiogalactopyranoside (IPTG). lac repressor encoded by lacI
   2654..2672    +  promoter       SP6 promoter: promoter for bacteriophage SP6 RNA polymerase
   3275..7379    +  CDS            dCas9 (fragment): catalytically dead mutant of the Cas9 endonuclease from the Streptococcus pyogenes Type II CRISPR/Cas system RNA-guided DNA-binding protein that lacks endonuclease activity due to the D10A mutation in the RuvC catalytic domain and the H840A mutation in the HNH catalytic domain
   7378..7423    +  CDS            SET1 (fragment): solubility-enhancement tag derived from T7 phage gene 10B
   7431..7478    +  terminator     T7 terminator: transcription terminator for bacteriophage T7 RNA polymerase
   7986..8004    -  promoter       T7 promoter: promoter for bacteriophage T7 RNA polymerase
   8007..8164    +  CDS            lacZα (fragment): LacZα fragment of β-galactosidase; lacZ fragment
   8168..405     +  rep_origin     f1 ori (across the origin) (sequence partly withheld): f1 bacteriophage origin of replication; arrow indicates direction of (+) strand synthesis
>Addgene plasmid #82380 | pCas8 | addgene full sequence | sequence record 162048 | Addgene NGS Result
[100 nt withheld, positions 1-100]
C
[91 nt withheld, positions 102-192]
A
[49 nt withheld, positions 194-242]
CCTTTGACGTTGGAGTCCACGTTCTTT
[37 nt withheld, positions 270-306]
ACCCTATCTCGGTCTATTCTTTTGATTTATAAGGGATTTTGCCGATTTCGGCCTATTGGTTAAAAAATGA
GCTGATTTAACAAAAATTTAACGCGAATTTTAACAAAATATTAACGCTTACAATTTCCTGATGCGGTATT
TTCTCCTTACGCATCTGTGCGGTATTTCACACCGCATCAGGTGGCACTTTTCGGGGAAATGTGCGCGGAA
CCCCTATTTGTTTATTTTTCTAAATACATTCAAATATGTATCCGCTCATGAGACAATAACCCTGATAAAT
GCTTCAATAATATTGAAAAAGGAAGAGTATGAGTATTCAACATTTCCGTGTCGCCCTTATTCCCTTTTTT
GCGGCATTTTGCCTTCCTGTTTTTGCTCACCCAGAAACGCTGGTGAAAGTAAAAGATGCTGAAGATCAGT
TGGGTGCACGAGTGGGTTACATCGAACTGGATCTCAACAGCGGTAAGATCCTTGAGAGTTTTCGCCCCGA
AGAACGTTTTCCAATGATGAGCACTTTTAAAGTTCTGCTATGTGGCGCGGTATTATCCCGTATTGACGCC
GGGCAAGAGCAACTCGGTCGCCGCATACACTATTCTCAGAATGACTTGGTTGAGTACTCACCAGTCACAG
AAAAGCATCTTACGGATGGCATGACAGTAAGAGAATTATGCAGTGCTGCCATAACCATGAGTGATAACAC
TGCGGCCAACTTACTTCTGACAACGATCGGAGGACCGAAGGAGCTAACCGCTTTTTTGCACAACATGGGG
GATCATGTAACTCGCCTTGATCGTTGGGAACCGGAGCTGAATGAAGCCATACCAAACGACGAGCGTGACA
CCACGATGCCTGTAGCAATGGCAACAACGTTGCGCAAACTATTAACTGGCGAACTACTTACTCTAGCTTC
CCGGCAACAATTAATAGACTGGATGGAGGCGGATAAAGTTGCAGGACCACTTCTGCGCTCGGCCCTTCCG
GCTGGCTGGTTTATTGCTGATAAATCTGGAGCCGGTGAGCGTGGGTCTCGCGGTATCATTGCAGCACTGG
GGCCAGATGGTAAGCCCTCCCGTATCGTAGTTATCTACACGACGGGGAGTCAGGCAACTATGGATGAACG
AAATAGACAGATCGCTGAGATAGGTGCCTCACTGATTAAGCATTGGTAACTGTCAGACCAAGTTTACTCA
TATATACTTTAGATTGATTTAAAACTTCATTTTTAATTTAAAAGGATCTAGGTGAAGATCCTTTTTGATA
ATCTCATGACCAAAATCCCTTAACGTGAGTTTTCGTTCCACTGAGCGTCAGACCCCGTAGAAAAGATCAA
AGGATCTTCTTGAGATCCTTTTTTTCTGCGCGTAATCTGCTGCTTGCAAACAAAAAAACCACCGCTACCA
GCGGTGGTTTGTTTGCCGGATCAAGAGCTACCAACTCTTTTTCCGAAGGTAACTGGCTTCAGCAGAGCGC
AGATACCAAATACTGTTCTTCTAGTGTAGCCGTAGTTAGGCCACCACTTCAAGAACTCTGTAGCACCGCC
TACATACCTCGCTCTGCTAATCCTGTTACCAGTGGCTGCTGCCAGTGGCGATAAGTCGTGTCTTACCGGG
TTGGACTCAAGACGATAGTTACCGGATAAGGCGCAGCGGTCGGGCTGAACGGGGGGTTCGTGCACACAGC
CCAGCTTGGAGCGAACGACCTACACCGAACTGAGATACCTACAGCGTGAGCTATGAGAAAGCGCCACGCT
TCCCGAAGGGAGAAAGGCGGACAGGTATCCGGTAAGCGGCAGGGTCGGAACAGGAGAGCGCACGAGGGAG
CTTCCAGGGGGAAACGCCTGGTATCTTTATAGTCCTGTCGGGTTTCGCCACCTCTGACTTGAGCGTCGAT
TTTTGTGATGCTCGTCAGGGGGGCGGAGCCTATGGAAAAACGCCAGCAACGCGGCCTTTTTACGGTTCCT
GGCCTTTTGCTGGCCTTTTGCTCACATGTTCTTTCCTGCGTTATCCCCTGATTCTGTGGATAACCGTATT
ACCGCCTTTGAGTGAGCTGATACCGCTCGCCGCAGCCGAACGACCGAGCGCAGCGAGTCAGTGAGCGAGG
AAGCGGAAGAGCGCCCAATACGCAAACCGCCTCTCCCCGCGCGTTGGCCGATTCATTAATGCAGCTGGCA
CGACAGGTTTCCCGACTGGAAAGCGGGCAGTGAGCGCAACGCAATTAATGTGAGTTAGCTCACTCATTAG
GCACCCCAGGCTTTACACTTTATGCTTCCGGCTCGTATGTTGTGTGGAATTGTGAGCGGATAACAATTTC
ACACAGGAAACAGCTATGACCATGATTACGCCAAGCTATTTAGGTGACACTATAGAATACTCAAGCTATG
AGGTGACTGCCGCACTCAATGTTCAACCAGATCTAGTGATTATTTCGGGGTTAGCAGCCGATGCGGGCAA
CCTGGTGAAGCAACTGCGAGAATTAGGTTACAACGGCATTATTGTTGGGGGGAACGGCTTAAATACTTCT
AATATTTTCCCCGTCTGCCAAGCAAAATGTGATGGGGTGTTGGTGGCCCAAGCCTACAGTGCCGAGTTAG
ATAATGAGATTAACCGCGCGTTTCGGGACGCCTATTTTCAACAAAACCAAAAAGAGCCGCCCCAATTTAG
TGCCCAGGCTTTTACGGCGATCCAAGTTTTTGTTGAAGCCCTCAGCAGCCTCGATGAAAAAACGCCCTTA
GAAACTCTTGCTCTACCGGACTTGCGACGACAACTGCGGGACGAAATTTTTGCAGGTACCTACGTCACGC
CTTTGGGTGAAATTTCCTTCACAGAGGAAGGGGAAATTGTCCAGAAGGAATTTTTTGTGGCCCAAATTGA
AATGGATGAATCGGGTCAACAGGGGCGTTTCGCCTTCATTGAAACGAACAAAGGAATTCGAGCTCCCAAC
TCATAAAGTCAAGTAGGAGATTAATTCCATGGATAAGAAATACTCAATAGGCTTAGCTATCGGCACAAAT
AGCGTCGGATGGGCGGTGATCACTGATGAATATAAGGTTCCGTCTAAAAAGTTCAAGGTTCTGGGAAATA
CAGACCGCCACAGTATCAAAAAAAATCTTATAGGGGCTCTTTTATTTGACAGTGGAGAGACAGCGGAAGC
GACTCGTCTCAAACGGACAGCTCGTAGAAGGTATACACGTCGGAAGAATCGTATTTGTTATCTACAGGAG
ATTTTTTCAAATGAGATGGCGAAAGTAGATGATAGTTTCTTTCATCGACTTGAAGAGTCTTTTTTGGTGG
AAGAAGACAAGAAGCATGAACGTCATCCTATTTTTGGAAATATAGTAGATGAAGTTGCTTATCATGAGAA
ATATCCAACTATCTATCATCTGCGAAAAAAATTGGTAGATTCTACTGATAAAGCGGATTTGCGCTTAATC
TATTTGGCCTTAGCGCATATGATTAAGTTTCGTGGTCATTTTTTGATTGAGGGAGATTTAAATCCTGATA
ATAGTGATGTGGACAAACTATTTATCCAGTTGGTACAAACCTACAATCAATTATTTGAAGAAAACCCTAT
TAACGCAAGTGGAGTAGATGCTAAAGCGATTCTTTCTGCACGATTGAGTAAATCAAGACGATTAGAAAAT
CTCATTGCTCAGCTCCCCGGTGAGAAGAAAAATGGCTTATTTGGGAATCTCATTGCTTTGTCATTGGGTT
TGACCCCTAATTTTAAATCAAATTTTGATTTGGCAGAAGATGCTAAATTACAGCTTTCAAAAGATACTTA
CGATGATGATTTAGATAATTTATTGGCGCAAATTGGAGATCAATATGCTGATTTGTTTTTGGCAGCTAAG
AATTTATCAGATGCTATTTTACTTTCAGATATCCTAAGAGTAAATACTGAAATAACTAAGGCTCCCCTAT
CAGCTTCAATGATTAAACGCTACGATGAACATCATCAAGACTTGACTCTTTTAAAAGCTTTAGTTCGACA
ACAACTTCCAGAAAAGTATAAAGAAATCTTTTTTGATCAATCAAAAAACGGATATGCAGGTTATATTGAT
GGGGGAGCTAGCCAAGAAGAATTTTATAAATTTATCAAACCAATTTTAGAAAAAATGGATGGTACTGAGG
AATTATTGGTGAAACTAAATCGTGAAGATTTGCTGCGCAAGCAACGGACCTTTGACAACGGCTCTATTCC
CCATCAAATTCACTTGGGTGAGCTGCATGCTATTTTGAGAAGACAAGAAGACTTTTATCCATTTTTAAAA
GACAATCGTGAGAAGATTGAAAAAATCTTGACTTTTCGAATTCCTTATTATGTTGGTCCATTGGCGCGTG
GCAATAGTCGTTTTGCATGGATGACTCGGAAGTCTGAAGAAACAATTACCCCATGGAATTTTGAAGAAGT
TGTCGATAAAGGTGCTTCAGCTCAATCATTTATTGAACGCATGACAAACTTTGATAAAAATCTTCCAAAT
GAAAAAGTACTACCAAAACATAGTTTGCTTTATGAGTATTTTACGGTTTATAACGAATTGACAAAGGTCA
AATATGTTACTGAAGGAATGCGAAAACCAGCATTTCTTTCAGGTGAACAGAAGAAAGCCATTGTTGATTT
ACTCTTCAAAACAAATCGAAAAGTAACCGTTAAGCAATTAAAAGAAGATTATTTCAAAAAAATAGAATGT
TTTGATAGTGTTGAAATTTCAGGAGTTGAAGATAGATTTAATGCTTCATTAGGTACCTACCATGATTTGC
TAAAAATTATTAAAGATAAAGATTTTTTGGATAATGAAGAAAATGAAGATATCTTAGAGGATATTGTTTT
AACATTGACCTTATTTGAAGATAGGGAGATGATTGAGGAAAGACTTAAAACATATGCTCACCTCTTTGAT
GATAAGGTGATGAAACAGCTTAAACGTCGCCGTTATACTGGTTGGGGACGTTTGTCTCGAAAATTGATTA
ATGGTATTAGGGATAAGCAATCTGGCAAAACAATATTAGATTTTTTGAAATCAGATGGTTTTGCCAATCG
CAATTTTATGCAGCTGATCCATGATGATAGTTTGACATTTAAAGAAGACATTCAAAAAGCACAAGTGTCT
GGACAAGGCGATAGTTTACATGAACATATTGCAAATTTAGCTGGTAGCCCTGCTATTAAAAAAGGTATTT
TACAGACTGTAAAAGTTGTTGATGAATTGGTCAAAGTAATGGGGCGGCATAAGCCAGAAAATATCGTTAT
TGAAATGGCACGTGAAAATCAGACAACTCAAAAGGGCCAGAAAAATTCGCGAGAGCGTATGAAACGAATC
GAAGAAGGTATCAAAGAATTAGGAAGTCAGATTCTTAAAGAGCATCCTGTTGAAAATACTCAATTGCAAA
ATGAAAAGCTCTATCTCTATTATCTCCAAAATGGAAGAGACATGTATGTGGACCAAGAATTAGATATTAA
TCGTTTAAGTGATTATGATGTCGATGCCATTGTTCCACAAAGTTTCCTTAAAGACGATTCAATAGACAAT
AAGGTCTTAACGCGTTCTGATAAAAATCGTGGTAAATCGGATAACGTTCCAAGTGAAGAAGTAGTCAAAA
AGATGAAAAACTATTGGAGACAACTTCTAAACGCCAAGTTAATCACTCAACGTAAGTTTGATAATTTAAC
GAAAGCTGAACGTGGAGGTTTGAGTGAACTTGATAAAGCTGGTTTTATCAAACGCCAATTGGTTGAAACT
CGCCAAATCACTAAGCATGTGGCACAAATTTTGGATAGTCGCATGAATACTAAATACGATGAAAATGATA
AACTTATTCGAGAGGTTAAAGTGATTACCTTAAAATCTAAATTAGTTTCTGACTTCCGAAAAGATTTCCA
ATTCTATAAAGTACGTGAGATTAACAATTACCATCATGCCCATGATGCGTATCTAAATGCCGTCGTTGGA
ACTGCTTTGATTAAGAAATATCCAAAACTTGAATCGGAGTTTGTCTATGGTGATTATAAAGTTTATGATG
TTCGTAAAATGATTGCTAAGTCTGAGCAAGAAATAGGCAAAGCAACCGCAAAATATTTCTTTTACTCTAA
TATCATGAACTTCTTCAAAACAGAAATTACACTTGCAAATGGAGAGATTCGCAAACGCCCTCTAATCGAA
ACTAATGGGGAAACTGGAGAAATTGTCTGGGATAAAGGGCGAGATTTTGCCACAGTGCGCAAAGTATTGT
CCATGCCCCAAGTCAATATTGTCAAGAAAACAGAAGTACAGACAGGCGGATTCTCCAAGGAGTCAATTTT
ACCAAAAAGAAATTCGGACAAGCTTATTGCTCGTAAAAAAGACTGGGATCCAAAAAAATATGGTGGTTTT
GATAGTCCAACGGTAGCTTATTCAGTCCTAGTGGTTGCTAAGGTGGAAAAAGGGAAATCGAAGAAGTTAA
AATCCGTTAAAGAGTTACTAGGGATCACAATTATGGAAAGAAGTTCCTTTGAAAAAAATCCGATTGACTT
TTTAGAAGCTAAAGGATATAAGGAAGTTAAAAAAGACTTAATCATTAAACTACCTAAATATAGTCTTTTT
GAGTTAGAAAACGGTCGTAAACGGATGCTGGCTAGTGCCGGAGAATTACAAAAAGGAAATGAGCTGGCTC
TGCCAAGCAAATATGTGAATTTTTTATATTTAGCTAGTCATTATGAAAAGTTGAAGGGTAGTCCAGAAGA
TAACGAACAAAAACAATTGTTTGTGGAGCAGCATAAGCATTATTTAGATGAGATTATTGAGCAAATCAGT
GAATTTTCTAAGCGTGTTATTTTAGCAGATGCCAATTTAGATAAAGTTCTTAGTGCATATAACAAACATA
GAGACAAACCAATACGTGAACAAGCAGAAAATATTATTCATTTATTTACGTTGACGAATCTTGGAGCTCC
CGCTGCTTTTAAATATTTTGATACAACAATTGATCGTAAACGATATACGTCTACAAAAGAAGTTTTAGAT
GCCACTCTTATCCATCAATCCATCACTGGTCTTTATGAAACACGCATTGATTTGAGTCAGCTAGGAGGTG
ACTAACAAAGCCCGAAAGGAAGCTGAGTTGGCTGCTGCCACCGCTGAGCAATAACTAGCATAACCCCTTG
GGGCCTCTAAACGGGTCTTGACGGGTTTTTTGTCTAGAGCGCTCAAGTTGATCGAATGTATGCCCCGGAT
ATGACCTAGGGAGATTCTTCTAAAGCGAGCAGGGTTTGCCAAGTGGCGATCGCCTCAGGGAACCATAACC
AACTTTGTTCGAGGCGGCGGGGGTTGAGCTGGGAACGATCGAGATCTAGGGCGATCGCCCGGAGTTTTTC
GGCTTTCCCTACAAGAATTTCCTGGTCAACGTCGGTGGGTTGCCTTTGGGCCAAATCGTACATACTAATC
GCCAGGCCCGCATAAATCTCCGCCTGGAGGGCTGGGGGGAAATCCTGGGTCGTTGCCGCCGCTAAGGCTT
CATACCAACGATCATTGGCGGCTTCGTAATCTGCATTGAGGTAATGGACAAAACCCAGGGCCATCAAAAT
TTCGGGGTCGTTGGGCTGTTGGGCTAGGGCCATGTCCCAATTGTCTTGCACCGTGGCGATCGCCGTTGCT
TGGGTTGGCGATGGTGGGACGGCAGCCAAAGTTGTTTGCCAGCATGCGCCCTATAGTGAGTCGTATTACA
ATTCACTGGCCGTCGTTTTACAACGTCGTGACTGGGAAAACCCTGGCGTTACCCAACTTAATCGCCTTGC
AGCACATCCCCCTTTCGCCAGCTGGCGTAATAGCGAAGAGGCCCGCACCGATCGCCCTTCCCAACAGTTG
CGCAGCCTGAATGGCGAATGGACGCGCCCTGTAGCGGCGCATTAA
