>Addgene plasmid #82380 | pCas8 | addgene partial sequence | sequence record 158974 | dCas9-R1 5'-TTTCAACCAATTGGCGTTTG-3'
TCAAACCTCCACGTTCAGCTTTCGTTAAATTATCAAACTTACGTTGAGTGATTAACTTGGCGTTTAGAAG
TTGTCTCCAATAGTTTTTCATCTTTTTGACTACTTCTTCACTTGGAACGTTATCCGATTTACCACGATTT
TTATCAGAACGCGTTAAGACCTTATTGTCTATTGAATCGTCTTTAAGGAAACTTTGTGGAACAATGGCAT
CGACATCATAATCACTTAAACGATTAATATCTAATTCTTGGTCCACATACATGTCTCTTCCATTTTGGAG
ATAATAGAGATAGAGCTTTTCATTTTGCAATTGAGTATTTTCAACAGGATGCTCTTTAAGAATCTGACTT
CCTAATTCTTTGATACCTTCTTCGATTCGTTTCATACGCTCTCGCGAATTTTTCTGGCCCTTTTGAGTTG
TCTGATTTTCACGTGCCATTTCAATAACGATATTTTCTGGCTTATGCCGCCCCATTACTTTGACCAATTC
ATCAACAACTTTTACAGTCTGTAAAATACCTTTTTTAATAGCAGGGCTACCAGCTAAATTTGCAATATGT
TCATGTAAACTATCGCCTTGTCCAGACACTTGTGCTTTTTGAATGTCTTCTTTAAATGTCAAACTATCAT
CATGGATCAGCTGCATAAAATTGCGATTGGCAAAACCATCTGATTTCAAAAAATCTAATATTGTTTTG
