>Addgene plasmid #82380 | pCas8 | addgene partial sequence | sequence record 158975 | SpCas9N-R 5'-TACGAGCTGTCCGTTTGAGA-3'
AAGAGCCCCTATAAGATTTTTTTTGATACTGTGGCGGTCTGTATTTCCCAGAACCTTGAACTTTTTAGAC
GGAACCTTATATTCATCAGTGATCACCGCCCATCCGACGCTATTTGTGCCGATAGCTAAGCCTATTGAGT
ATTTCTTATCCATGGAATTAATCTCCTACTTGACTTTATGAGTTGGGAGCTCGAATTCCTTTGTTCGTTT
CAATGAAGGCGAAACGCCCCTGTTGACCCGATTCATCCATTTCAATTTGGGCCACAAAAAATTCCTTCTG
GACAATTTCCCCTTCCTCTGTGAAGGAAATTTCACCCAAAGGCGTGACGTAGGTACCTGCAAAAATTTCG
TCCCGCAGTTGTCGTCGCAAGTCCGGTAGAGCAAGAGTTTCTAAGGGCGTTTTTTCATCGAGGCTGCTGA
GGGCTTCAACAAAAACTTGGATCGCCGTAAAAGCCTGGGCACTAAATTGGGGCGGCTCTTTTTGGTTTTG
TTGAAAATAGGCGTCCCGAAACGCGCGGTTAATCTCATTATCTAACTCGGCACTGTAGGCTTGGGCCACC
AACACCCCATCACATTTTGCTTGGCAGACGGGGAAAATATTAGAAGTATTTAAGCCGTTCCCCCCAACAA
TAATGCCGTTGTAACCTAATTCTCGCAGTTGCTTCACCAGGTTGCCCGCATCGGCTGCTAACCCCGAAAT
AATCACTAGATCTGGTTGAACATTGAGTGCGGCAGTCACCTCATAGCTTGAGTATTCTATAGTGTCACCT
AAATAGCTTGGCGTAATCATGGTCATAGCTGTTTCCTGTGTGAAATTGTTATCCGCTCACAATTCCACAC
AACATACGAGCCGGAAGCATAAAGTGTAAAGCCTGGG
